Addgene plasmid #109285: pSum-LacZ-gfp
Purpose: Expresses gfp in mycobacteria
Depositing lab: Nicolai van Oers. Depositing organization: University of Texas Southwestern Medical Center. Publication: Mycobacterial shuttle vectors designed for high-level protein expression in infected macrophages. Eitson JL, Medeiros JJ, Hoover AR, Srivastava S, Roybal KT, Ainsa JA, Hansen EJ, Gumbo T, van Oers NS. Appl Environ Microbiol. 2012 Oct;78(19):6829-37. doi: 10.1128/AEM.01674-12. Epub 2012 Jul 20. PubMed 22820329.
Backbone
  Vector backbone: pSUM36
  Backbone manufacturer: from PMID 9218713
  Vector type: Bacterial Expression
Growth in bacteria
  Bacterial resistance: Kanamycin, 50 μg/mL
  Growth temperature: 37°C
  Growth strain: DH5alpha
  Copy number: Low Copy
Gene/Insert
  Gene/Insert name: GFP
  Mutation: GFP modified for expression in prokaryotes; includes an optimized translational initiation region (from pGreenTIR)
  Promoter: LacZalpha
  Cloning method: Restriction Enzyme; 5′ cloning site HindIII (unknown if destroyed); 3′ cloning site HindIII (unknown if destroyed)
Terms and licenses: Academic/Nonprofit Terms; Industry Terms: Not Available to Industry
Depositor comments: GFP, originally modified for expression in prokaryotes and including an optimized translational initiation region from the plasmid pGreenTIR, was cloned from pGreenTIR into the HindIII site of the pSUM36 vector to generate pSum-LacZ-gfp.
How to cite: pSum-LacZ-gfp was a gift from Nicolai van Oers (Addgene plasmid # 109285 ; http://n2t.net/addgene:109285 ; RRID:Addgene_109285)
