[The description below was written by a language model from this plasmid's Addgene catalogue record and pLannotate feature annotations shown in this document.]
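Description:
pSum-LacZ-gfp is a 6,089 bp bacterial expression plasmid built on the pSUM36 backbone and deposited as a tool for expressing GFP in mycobacteria; the associated work concerns mycobacterial shuttle vectors for protein expression in infected macrophages. In E. coli it is maintained as a low-copy plasmid through a p15A origin of replication, which is compatible with ColE1-type plasmids. A short RSF ori-like fragment is also annotated nearby. Selection is by kanamycin, conferred by the Tn5-derived neo (nptII) gene. The flanking partial ble, Tn5 transposase and IS1 fragments appear to be remnants of the transposon from which the resistance cassette was taken rather than functional elements. The automated annotation leaves a stretch of roughly 2.5 kb between the Tn5 remnant and the p15A origin unlabelled. A shuttle vector would be expected to carry a mycobacterial replicon, but neither the catalogue fields nor the feature table identifies one.

The payload is an Aequorea victoria GFP coding sequence that had been modified for expression in prokaryotes. It was transferred from pGreenTIR, together with that plasmid's optimized translational initiation region, into the HindIII site of pSUM36. It sits downstream of the lacZα promoter region, which comprises the CAP binding site, lac promoter and lac operator, and is followed by the pUC18/19-type multiple cloning site and the displaced lacZα fragment. Only a small lacI fragment is present, so the plasmid does not encode a functional repressor. The construct serves as a fluorescent reporter driven by the lac promoter, suitable for labelling mycobacteria and for comparing expression levels with other promoter variants in the same vector series.
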