Features (pLannotate 1.2.2; 13 found; start..end, strand, type, name):
     15..45      +  promoter       lac promoter: promoter for the E. coli lac operon
     53..69      +  protein_bind   lac operator: The lac repressor binds to the lac operator to inhibit transcription in E. coli. This inhibition can be relieved by adding lactose or isopropyl-β-D-thiogalactopyranoside (IPTG). lac repressor encoded by lacI
    212..928     +  CDS            GFP: Aequoria victoria green fluorescent protein
    929..985     +  misc_feature   MCS: pUC18/19 multiple cloning site
    988..1142    +  CDS            lacZα (fragment): LacZα fragment of β-galactosidase; lacZ fragment
   1145..1211    -  mobile_element IS1 (fragment): prokaryotic transposable element IS1
   1212..1364    -  CDS            ble (fragment): BLE_KLEPN - Experimental evidence at protein level: Swiss-Prot protein existence level 1. Binding protein with a strong affinity to the bleomycin family of antibiotics. Binds to CL990; an antimitotic-antibiotic compound. From Klebsiella pneumoniae.
   1388..2179    -  CDS            neo: KKA2_KLEPN - Also known as kan, nptII. Experimental evidence at protein level: Swiss-Prot protein existence level 1. Resistance to kanamycin, neomycin, paromomycin, ribostamycin, butirosin and gentamicin B. From Klebsiella pneumoniae.
   2211..2594    -  CDS            tnpA (fragment): TN5P_ECOLX - Also known as tnp. Experimental evidence at protein level: Swiss-Prot protein existence level 1. Mediates transposition of transposon Tn5 by a 'cut and paste' mechanism. First, the monomeric transposase binds the 19 bp inverted DNA repeats flanking the transposon. Then, dimerization of the DNA- bound transposase creates a synaptic DNA complex. After nicking of the first DNA strand, excision of the transposon proceeds through a series of intermediates. The transposase then mediates the insertion of the transposon at a new site by strand transfer. The activity of the wild- type tran
   5152..5697    +  rep_origin     p15A ori: Plasmids containing the medium-copy-number p15A origin of replication can be propagated in E. coli cells that contain a second plasmid with the ColE1 origin.
   5785..5840    +  rep_origin     RSF ori (fragment): Plasmids containing the RSF 1030 origin of replication can be propagated in E. coli cells that contain additional plasmids with compatible origins.
   5963..6055    +  CDS            lacI (fragment): lac repressor; lacI; The lac repressor binds to the lac operator to inhibit transcription in E. coli. This inhibition can be relieved by adding lactose or isopropyl-β-D-thiogalactopyranoside (IPTG).
   6068..6089    +  protein_bind   CAP binding site: CAP binding activates transcription in the presence of cAMP. E. coli catabolite activator protein
>Addgene plasmid #109285 | pSum-LacZ-gfp | addgene full sequence | sequence record 213340 | Addgene NGS Result
TAGGCACCCCAGGCTTTACACTTTATGCTTCCGGCTCGTATGTTGTGTGGAATTGTGAGCGGATAACAAT
TTCACACAGGAAACAGCTATGACCATGATTACGAATTCCCGGGGATCCGTCGACCTGCAGCCAAGCTTGG
GCTGCAGGTCGACTCTAGAGGATCCCCGGGCGAGCTCGAATTCTGATTAACTTTATAAGGAGGAAAAACA
TATGAGTAAAGGAGAAGAACTTTTCACTGGAGTTGTCCCAATTCTTGTTGAATTAGATGGTGATGTTAAT
GGGCACAAATTTTCTGTCAGTGGAGAGGGTGAAGGTGATGCAACATACGGAAAACTTACCCTTAAATTTA
TTTGCACTACTGGAAAACTACCTGTTCCATGGCCAACACTTGTCACTACTTTGACTTATGGTGTTCAATG
CTTTTCAAGATACCCAGATCATATGAAACGGCATGACTTTTTCAAGAGTGCCATGCCCGAAGGTTATGTA
CAGGAAAGAACTATATTTTTCAAAGATGACGGGAACTATAAGACACGTGCTGAAGTCAAGTTTGAAGGTG
ATACACTTGTTAATAGAATCGAGTTAAAAGGTATTGATTTTAAAGAAGATGGAAACATTCTTGGACACAA
ATTGGAATACAACTATAACTCACACAATGTATACATCATGGCAGACAAACAAAAGAATGGAATCAAAGTT
AACTTCAAAATTAGACACAACATTGAAGATGGAAGCGTTCAACTAGCAGACCATTATCAACAAAATACTC
CAATTGGCGATGGCCCTGTCCTTTTACCAGACAACCATTACCTGTCCACACAATCTGCCCTTTCGAAAGA
TCCCAACGAAAAGAGAGACCACATGGTCCTTCTTGAGTTTGTAACAGCTGCTGGGATTACACATGGCATG
GATGAACTATACAAATAGGAATTCGAGCTCGGTACCCGGGGATCCTCTAGAGTCGACCTGCAGGCATGCA
AGCTTGGCACTGGCCGTCGTTTTACAACGTCGTGACTGGGAAAACCCTGGCGTTACCCAACTTAATCGCC
TTGCAGCACATCCCCCTTTCGCCAGCTGGCGTAATAGCGAAGAGGCCCGCACCGATCGCCCTTCCCAACA
GTTGCGCAGCCTGAATGGCGAATGGCGCTGATGTCCGGCGGTGCTTTTGCCGTTACGCACCACCCCGTCA
GTAGCTGAACAGGAGGGACAGGGGGTGGGCGAAGAACTCCAGCATGAGATCCCCGCGCTGGAGGATCATC
CAGCCGGCGTCCCGGAAAACGATTCCGAAGCCCAACCTTTCATAGAAGGCGGCGGTGGAATCGAAATCTC
GTGATGGCAGGTTGGGCGTCGCTTGGTCGGTCATTTCGAACCCCAGAGTCCCGCTCAGAAGAACTCGTCA
AGAAGGCGATAGAAGGCGATGCGCTGCGAATCGGGAGCGGCGATACCGTAAAGCACGAGGAAGCGGTCAG
CCCATTCGCCGCCAAGCTCTTCAGCAATATCACGGGTAGCCAACGCTATGTCCTGATAGCGGTCCGCCAC
ACCCAGCCGGCCACAGTCGATGAATCCAGAAAAGCGGCCATTTTCCACCATGATATTCGGCAAGCAGGCA
TCGCCATGGGTCACGACGAGATCCTCGCCGTCGGGCATCCGCGCCTTGAGCCTGGCGAACAGTTCGGCTG
GCGCGAGCCCCTGATGCTCTTCGTCCAGATCATCCTGATCGACAAGACCGGCTTCCATCCGAGTACGTGC
TCGCTCGATGCGATGTTTCGCTTGGTGGTCGAATGGGCAGGTAGCCGGATCAAGCGTATGCAGCCGCCGC
ATTGCATCAGCCATGATGGATACTTTCTCGGCAGGAGCAAGGTGAGATGACAGGAGATCCTGCCCCGGCA
CTTCGCCCAATAGCAGCCAGTCCCTTCCCGCTTCAGTGACAACGTCGAGCACAGCTGCGCAAGGAACGCC
CGTCGTGGCCAGCCACGATAGCCGCGCTGCCTCGTCTTGGAGTTCATTCAGGGCACCGGACAGGTCGGTC
TTGACAAAAAGAACCGGGCGCCCCTGCGCTGACAGCCGGAACACGGCGGCATCAGAGCAGCCGATTGTCT
GTTGTGCCCAGTCATAGCCGAATAGCCTCTCCACCCAAGCGGCCGGAGAACCTGCGTGCAATCCATCTTG
TTCAATCATGCGAAACGATCCTCATCCTGTCTCTTGATCAGATCTTGATCCCCTGCGCCATCAGATCCTT
GGCGGCAAGAAAGCCATCCAGTTTACTTTGCAGGGCTTCCCAACCTTACCAGAGGGCGCCCCAGCTGGCA
ATTCCGGTTCGCTTGCTGTCCATAAAACCGCCCAGTCTAGCTATCGCCATGTAAGCCCACTGCAAGCTAC
CTGCTTTCTCTTTGCGCTTGCGTTTTCCCTTGTCCAGATAGCCCAGTAGCTGACATTCATCCGGGGTCAG
CACCGTTTCTGCGGACTGGCTTTCTACGTGTTCCGCTTCCTTTAGCAGCCCTTGCGCCCTGAGTGCTTGC
GGCAGCGTGAAGCTGTGCCTAGAAATAACGAGGACAGTCGCACGACGAAGTTCTTCTGGATCGCGCCCGT
GCTGGAAGCACTCAACCTCGAAGCGTGTGGTTGCGGAGCCATCTAGCAACCACACGAAACATGCGCAACG
AACCGCGCAACGAACAACGCCTAGAACTGGCCCTAGATGAGCTGACTCGTATCGTTGGTAAACCTAGTTT
GACCAGCATGTTTTAACTACGTTCGGTGAGCTGTCAACGGGGCCTGTAACGGCACAACGAACCGTGCAAC
GAGAGTGGCCACGGATGCCACCACAGGCACTACAACGGAGTTCGCCACGTACATCACCACAACCACCGAT
TCTGGCGGTGAGCTCCCCGATATTCAGCGGAAATGGCTTGGTATCGACCAAGATTCGTAGAACCCCGTCT
CGTCTGGCTGGTATTCAAAACGGGCGCAACGAAACACGCAACGAGACAGGCATGGCCCAAACCAGAAAAC
TAGCGTCTACCAGGACTTTTACCTGTCCGACCCGTTGCAACGGAACCCCCCACGGAACCCCCGCGACACC
CGCTCCCCAATTGCGTTAGAACAGCGGTGGATTGTCGGCTTCGTTGTGGGCCTTTTGAGCCGCTTCCTGT
TCTGCCGCACGCTCTTTCCTCGCCCGATAGCCGAGTCGCTTAACGGTGTCCAGATGCAGCCCGAAATGTT
TGGCCGTTTGCGGCCAAGAGTGGCCCTCGTCGTCGTGATAGGCGCGGATGCGTTCGCGGCGTGCAGCCTG
CTCGGCGAGCCACTCGCTGCGTTCCTGCGCCACGAGCCGGACGACGTGGCGTTCGGATAGTCCGGTGATT
CGAGCGCCTTCGGCGGCGGTCACGCGCCGCTTTTTGCGGACAGTCGGCTGCCGGTTGTAGCCGTCGCTGT
AGCCGTCGCTCATAGCAATGCCTCCATGGCTGACGCGGACTTTGCGCGCCGCGCAACTGTGCTCGCCGCC
GTGCGCGCTGCTGCGCCCTTCCGCGAGATGGCCGACTGGCGCGCACTGAGTGTGGCCTCGTAGACCACGA
TCCCGTCCGCCCAAATGCGCGACTTGGTTGTGATCCAACGCCAAATGCTGTTGGCGATGGCGCGGACCTC
GCTGTCCGGTAGCGGTCCGGGACACACGTCGTTGCACGGGAATTCGGCGTTTCGCGCGTGGCACTCGGCA
TAGATCGCGCGGCCGAGTCCGTCCACGTTCCGGGTCGGCAGGTAGATCCGCATGAGGGCGGGACGATAGG
CCCACAACCTGACGGAATCGAACAGTGCGCAATTCCGCCCTAGCGGCGTCGGAGCCGCTTTGTACGTGGT
CTGCTGACGCCAGCGCGGCGGTGGCATGTTCGCGCCGAGCTCGGCCTCGATGTGGCTGAGTGTGTAGAGA
TCTGAGTGGAGCCATTCCGTTTCCCAGGCGATGTGGCCGGGGTTTTTGGTCATGAGGCCTGAGTAACTGC
GGTCGCCGTCGACGGCGCGCCGAAGGCCTTCGGCGCACGCCGCCATGTATGCGAGCGGCTTACGCCGCGC
GTATTCGGTGCGTGGAACAGGGGCGTTGAGTGCCCACACTGCGTGTGCGTGGCCGTTGGCGCGATTGCCC
ACGATCGCGTTGGGCAGCGGATGGGACCCCCGGGCGCTGAGCGCTCGGAGCGCTGCGTCTGGATGGTCTA
CGTCCACGACCAGCAGGTTTGCCAGCGCTGTTGGGTTCGCCTCGATGTACCGGCGGCCTAGGGCCGACGC
GCGGCTTTGGCGGTAGATCCCCTCGAGCAGATCGTCGCTTGCCAGCGGCCAGTACGGCAGCCAGAGCTGC
TCAAATTCGTCGGCGACGTGGCTCACGCTTGGTAGTAGACCACGATTAATCACCGGTGTATGGTCCGACA
CGAGCTCCAAGTCAGATATTTCGCTGAGGGGCCACCCCACAACTGCACACTCCCCCGCTCTCCCGTCGAG
CCCTGGTGGTGGAACACCAGCGACAGCCGAGCACCCCCAACCACCTGTACCAACCAGGAGGAACACATGC
GTCGTTTCGAGGACGTTTCCGGGCCGCTGAGAGCCGCTGTGGCGGCCGTACACGCCGCCTTAGACCCGTT
AGACCCCCTGCCGCCTGAATGCGCGGGTACGAGCCACACAGCGCCCGAACTTACGGAGCTGGTGGGCTCA
CCTGGCTTTATGGCGTACGAATCGGCTGTGTGCGACCTGTTGGGCGAGGTGAGGTACGCGCTACTCACGC
TGGCAAGGGCGACAGAGCCGCCCCACCGAGCCCGCACGGCCGCGCGCGGTGTCAACAACCGGGTGAGTCG
TGCACACCAGCAGGTGTTCGAGGCTTGGCTCGAAGTGCAGGACATCGTGGCGAACGCCGCCCGATGAGCC
GCGCCTTACGCTGGCTGCCAGCCGTTCGCGGGCTGGTTGGTGCAGCGCGTCGAGCGGTTAGAGGCCCTGC
GGTGTTCCACCACCGCAGGGCCTCGCCCTTTTTAAGGCTGAATTTGCTTGTCTCCGAATCCAACTGGCTT
GTCCAAGGGTGTATCTACGCTTAATCCAAAGTTCAAACGAGGGGATTACACATGACCAACTTCGATAACG
TTCTCGGCTCGATATTTTATCTGATTAATAAGATGATCTTCTTGAGATCGTTTTGGTCTGCGCGTAATCT
CTTGCTCTGAAAACGAAAAAACCGCCTTGCAGGGCGGTTTTTCGAAGGTTCTCTGAGCTACCAACTCTTT
GAACCGAGGTAACTGGCTTGGAGGAGCGCAGTCACCAAAACTTGTCCTTTCAGTTTAGCCTTAACCGGCG
CATGACTTCAAGACTAACTCCTCTAAATCAATTACCAGTGGCTGCTGCCAGTGGTGCTTTTGCATGTCTT
TCCGGGTTGGACTCAAGACGATAGTTACCGGATAAGGCGCAGCGGTCGGACTGAACGGGGGGTTCGTGCA
TACAGTCCAGCTTGGAGCGAACTGCCTACCCGGAACTGAGTGTCAGGCGTGGAATGAGACAAACGCGGCC
ATAACAGCGGAATGACACCGGTAAACCGAAAGGCAGGAACAGGAGAGCGCACGAGGGAGCCGCCAGGGGG
AAACGCCTGGTATCTTTATAGTCCTGTCGGGTTTCGCCACCACTGATTTGAGCGTCAGATTTCGTGATGC
TTGTCAGGGGGGCGGAGCCTATGGAAAAACGGCTTTGCCGCGGCCCTCTCACTTCCCTGTTAAGTATCTT
CCTGGCATCTTCCAGGAAATCTCCGCCCCGTTCGTAAGCCATTTCCGCTCGCCGCAGTCGAACGACCGAG
CGTAGCGAGTCAGTGAGCGAGGAAGCGGAATATATCCTGTATCACATATTCTGCTGACGCACCGGTGCAG
CCTTTTTTCTCCTGCCACATGAAGCACTTCACTGACACCCTCATCAGTGCCAACATAGTAAGCCAGTATA
TACACTCCGCTAGCGCCCAATACGCAAACCGCCTCTCCCCGCGCGTTGGCCGATTCATTAATGCAGCTGG
CACGACAGGTTTCCCGACTGGAAAGCGGGCAGTGAGCGCAACGCAATTAATGTGAGTTAGCTCACTCAT
